LOCUS       Exported 7307 bp ds-DNA circular SYN 12-MAY-2021
DEFINITION  FRET biosensor for studying SYK activities in cells.
ACCESSION   .
VERSION     .
KEYWORDS    Cytosolic Syk Biosensor
SOURCE      synthetic DNA construct
  ORGANISM  synthetic DNA construct
REFERENCE   1 (bases 1 to 7307)
  AUTHORS   Xiang X, Sun J, Wu J, He HT, Wang Y, Zhu C
  TITLE     A FRET-Based Biosensor for Imaging SYK Activities in Living Cells.
  JOURNAL   Cell Mol Bioeng. 2011 Dec;4(4):670-677. doi:
            10.1007/s12195-011-0211-x.
  PUBMED    25541586
REFERENCE   2 (bases 1 to 7307)
  AUTHORS   .
  TITLE     Direct Submission
  JOURNAL   Exported May 12, 2021 from SnapGene Server 1.1.58
            http://www.snapgene.com
FEATURES             Location/Qualifiers
     source          1..7307
                     /organism="synthetic DNA construct"
                     /mol_type="other DNA"
     enhancer        1..380
                     /label=CMV enhancer
                     /note="human cytomegalovirus immediate early enhancer"
     promoter        381..584
                     /label=CMV promoter
                     /note="human cytomegalovirus (CMV) immediate early
                     promoter"
     primer_bind     535..555
                     /label=CMV-F
                     /note="Human CMV immediate early promoter, forward primer"
     primer_bind     629..648
                     /label=T7
                     /note="T7 promoter, forward primer"
     promoter        629..647
                     /label=T7 promoter
                     /note="promoter for bacteriophage T7 RNA polymerase"
     regulatory      667..676
                     /regulatory_class="other"
                     /note="vertebrate consensus sequence for strong initiation
                     of translation (Kozak, 1987)"
     CDS             688..705
                     /codon_start=1
                     /product="6xHis affinity tag"
                     /label=6xHis
                     /translation="HHHHHH"
     CDS             709..741
                     /codon_start=1
                     /product="leader peptide from bacteriophage T7 gene 10"
                     /label=T7 tag (gene 10 leader)
                     /note="promotes efficient translation in E. coli"
                     /translation="MASMTGGQQMG"
     CDS             745..768
                     /codon_start=1
                     /product="Xpress(TM) epitope tag, including an enterokinase
                     recognition and cleavage site"
                     /label=Xpress(TM) tag
                     /translation="DLYDDDDK"
     primer_bind     complement(820..841)
                     /label=EGFP-N
                     /note="EGFP, reverse primer"
     primer_bind     complement(1081..1100)
                     /label=EXFP-R
                     /note="For distinguishing EGFP variants, reverse primer"
     primer_bind     1428..1449
                     /label=EGFP-C
                     /note="EGFP, forward primer"
     CDS             1849..2559
                     /codon_start=1
                     /product="yellow fluorescent protein optimized for FRET
                     with CyPet (Nguyen and Daugherty, 2005)"
                     /label=YPet
                     /translation="SKGEELFTGVVPILVELDGDVNGHKFSVSGEGEGDATYGKLTLKL
                     LCTTGKLPVPWPTLVTTLGYGVQCFARYPDHMKQHDFFKSAMPEGYVQERTIFFKDDGN
                     YKTRAEVKFEGDTLVNRIELKGIDFKEDGNILGHKLEYNYNSHNVYITADKQKNGIKAN
                     FKIRHNIEDGGVQLADHYQQNTPIGDGPVLLPDNHYLSYQSALFKDPNEKRDHMVLLEF
                     LTAAGITEGMNELYK"
     promoter        complement(2626..2644)
                     /label=SP6 promoter
                     /note="promoter for bacteriophage SP6 RNA polymerase"
     primer_bind     complement(2627..2644)
                     /label=SP6
                     /note="SP6 promoter, forward primer"
     primer_bind     complement(2664..2681)
                     /label=BGH-rev
                     /note="Bovine growth hormone terminator, reverse primer.
                     Also called BGH reverse"
     polyA_signal    2670..2894
                     /label=bGH poly(A) signal
                     /note="bovine growth hormone polyadenylation signal"
     rep_origin      2940..3368
                     /direction=RIGHT
                     /label=f1 ori
                     /note="f1 bacteriophage origin of replication; arrow
                     indicates direction of (+) strand synthesis"
     primer_bind     complement(3027..3046)
                     /label=F1ori-R
                     /note="F1 origin, reverse primer"
     primer_bind     3237..3258
                     /label=F1ori-F
                     /note="F1 origin, forward primer"
     primer_bind     complement(3377..3397)
                     /label=pBABE 3'
                     /note="SV40 enhancer, reverse primer for pBABE vectors"
     promoter        3382..3711
                     /label=SV40 promoter
                     /note="SV40 enhancer and early promoter"
     rep_origin      3562..3697
                     /label=SV40 ori
                     /note="SV40 origin of replication"
     primer_bind     3624..3643
                     /label=SV40pro-F
                     /note="SV40 promoter/origin, forward primer"
     CDS             3778..4572
                     /codon_start=1
                     /gene="aph(3')-II (or nptII)"
                     /product="aminoglycoside phosphotransferase from Tn5"
                     /label=NeoR/KanR
                     /note="confers resistance to neomycin, kanamycin, and G418
                     (Geneticin(R))"
                     /translation="MIEQDGLHAGSPAAWVERLFGYDWAQQTIGCSDAAVFRLSAQGRP
                     VLFVKTDLSGALNELQDEAARLSWLATTGVPCAAVLDVVTEAGRDWLLLGEVPGQDLLS
                     SHLAPAEKVSIMADAMRRLHTLDPATCPFDHQAKHRIERARTRMEAGLVDQDDLDEEHQ
                     GLAPAELFARLKARMPDGEDLVVTHGDACLPNIMVENGRFSGFIDCGRLGVADRYQDIA
                     LATRDIAEELGGEWADRFLVLYGIAAPDSQRIAFYRLLDEFF"
     primer_bind     complement(3832..3851)
                     /label=Neo-R
                     /note="Neomycin resistance gene, reverse primer"
     primer_bind     4442..4461
                     /label=Neo-F
                     /note="Neomycin resistance gene, forward primer"
     polyA_signal    4746..4867
                     /label=SV40 poly(A) signal
                     /note="SV40 polyadenylation signal"
     primer_bind     complement(4783..4802)
                     /label=SV40pA-R
                     /note="SV40 polyA, reverse primer"
     primer_bind     4837..4856
                     /label=EBV-rev
                     /note="SV40 polyA terminator, reverse primer"
     primer_bind     complement(4916..4932)
                     /label=M13 rev
                     /note="common sequencing primer, one of multiple similar
                     variants"
     primer_bind     complement(4916..4932)
                     /label=M13 Reverse
                     /note="In lacZ gene. Also called M13-rev"
     primer_bind     complement(4929..4951)
                     /label=M13/pUC Reverse
                     /note="In lacZ gene"
     protein_bind    4940..4956
                     /label=lac operator
                     /bound_moiety="lac repressor encoded by lacI"
                     /note="The lac repressor binds to the lac operator to
                     inhibit transcription in E. coli. This inhibition can be
                     relieved by adding lactose or
                     isopropyl-beta-D-thiogalactopyranoside (IPTG)."
     promoter        complement(4964..4994)
                     /label=lac promoter
                     /note="promoter for the E. coli lac operon"
     protein_bind    5009..5030
                     /label=CAP binding site
                     /bound_moiety="E. coli catabolite activator protein"
                     /note="CAP binding activates transcription in the presence
                     of cAMP."
     primer_bind     complement(5147..5164)
                     /label=L4440
                     /note="L4440 vector, forward primer"
     rep_origin      complement(5318..5906)
                     /direction=LEFT
                     /label=ori
                     /note="high-copy-number ColE1/pMB1/pBR322/pUC origin of
                     replication"
     primer_bind     complement(5398..5417)
                     /label=pBR322ori-F
                     /note="pBR322 origin, forward primer"
     CDS             complement(6077..6937)
                     /codon_start=1
                     /gene="bla"
                     /product="beta-lactamase"
                     /label=AmpR
                     /note="confers resistance to ampicillin, carbenicillin, and
                     related antibiotics"
                     /translation="MSIQHFRVALIPFFAAFCLPVFAHPETLVKVKDAEDQLGARVGYI
                     ELDLNSGKILESFRPEERFPMMSTFKVLLCGAVLSRIDAGQEQLGRRIHYSQNDLVEYS
                     PVTEKHLTDGMTVRELCSAAITMSDNTAANLLLTTIGGPKELTAFLHNMGDHVTRLDRW
                     EPELNEAIPNDERDTTMPVAMATTLRKLLTGELLTLASRQQLIDWMEADKVAGPLLRSA
                     LPAGWFIADKSGAGERGSRGIIAALGPDGKPSRIVVIYTTGSQATMDERNRQIAEIGAS
                     LIKHW"
     primer_bind     6700..6719
                     /label=Amp-R
                     /note="Ampicillin resistance gene, reverse primer"
     promoter        complement(6938..7042)
                     /gene="bla"
                     /label=AmpR promoter
     primer_bind     complement(7117..7136)
                     /label=pRS-marker
                     /note="pRS vectors, use to sequence yeast selectable
                     marker"
ORIGIN
        1 gacattgatt attgactagt tattaatagt aatcaattac ggggtcatta gttcatagcc
       61 catatatgga gttccgcgtt acataactta cggtaaatgg cccgcctggc tgaccgccca
      121 acgacccccg cccattgacg tcaataatga cgtatgttcc catagtaacg ccaataggga
      181 ctttccattg acgtcaatgg gtggagtatt tacggtaaac tgcccacttg gcagtacatc
      241 aagtgtatca tatgccaagt acgcccccta ttgacgtcaa tgacggtaaa tggcccgcct
      301 ggcattatgc ccagtacatg accttatggg actttcctac ttggcagtac atctacgtat
      361 tagtcatcgc tattaccatg gtgatgcggt tttggcagta catcaatggg cgtggatagc
      421 ggtttgactc acggggattt ccaagtctcc accccattga cgtcaatggg agtttgtttt
      481 ggcaccaaaa tcaacgggac tttccaaaat gtcgtaacaa ctccgcccca ttgacgcaaa
      541 tgggcggtag gcgtgtacgg tgggaggtct atataagcag agctctctgg ctaactagag
      601 aacccactgc ttactggctt atcgaaatta atacgactca ctatagggag acccaagctt
      661 gcggccgcca ccatggtgcg gggttctcat catcatcatc atcatggtat ggctagcatg
      721 actggtggac agcaaatggg tcgggatctg tacgacgatg acgataagga tcccatggtg
      781 agcaagggcg aggagctgtt caccggggtg gtgcccatcc tggtcgagct ggacggcgac
      841 gtaaacggcc acaggttcag cgtgtccggc gagggcgagg gcgatgccac ctacggcaag
      901 ctgaccctga agttcatctg caccaccggc aagctgcccg tgccctggcc caccctcgtg
      961 accaccctga cctggggcgt gcagtgcttc agccgctacc ccgaccacat gaagcagcac
     1021 gacttcttca agtccgccat gcccgaaggc tacgtccagg agcgtaccat cttcttcaag
     1081 gacgacggca actacaagac ccgcgccgag gtgaagttcg agggcgacac cctggtgaac
     1141 cgcatcgagc tgaagggcat cgacttcaag gaggacggca acatcctggg gcacaagctg
     1201 gagtacaact acatcagcca caacgtctat atcaccgccg acaagcagaa gaacggcatc
     1261 aaggcccact tcaagatccg ccacaacatc gaggacggca gcgtgcagct cgccgaccac
     1321 taccagcaga acacccccat cggcgacggc cccgtgctgc tgcccgacaa ccactacctg
     1381 agcacccagt ccgccctgag caaagacccc aacgagaagc gcgatcacat ggtcctgctg
     1441 gagttcgtga ccgccgcccg catgcattgg tattttggga agatcactcg tcgggagtcc
     1501 gagcggctgc tgctcaaccc cgaaaacccc cggggaacct tcttggtccg ggagagcgag
     1561 acgacaaaag gtgcctattg cctctccgtt tctgactttg acaacgccaa ggggctcaat
     1621 gtgaagcact acaagatccg caagctggac agcggcggct tctacatcac ctcacgcaca
     1681 cagttcagca gcctgcagca gctggtggcc tactactcca aacatgctga tggcttgtgc
     1741 caccgcctga ctaacgtctg tgggtctaca tctggatctg ggaagccggg ttctggtgag
     1801 ggttctggcg atgatatcta cgaagacatc atcaaagtgg aagagctctc taaaggtgaa
     1861 gaattattca ctggtgttgt cccaattttg gttgaattag atggtgatgt taatggtcac
     1921 aaattttctg tctccggtga aggtgaaggt gatgctacgt acggtaaatt gaccttaaaa
     1981 ttactctgta ctactggtaa attgccagtt ccatggccaa ccttagtcac tactttaggt
     2041 tatggtgttc aatgttttgc tagataccca gatcatatga aacaacatga ctttttcaag
     2101 tctgccatgc cagaaggtta tgttcaagaa agaactattt ttttcaaaga tgacggtaac
     2161 tacaagacca gagctgaagt caagtttgaa ggtgatacct tagttaatag aatcgaatta
     2221 aaaggtattg attttaaaga agatggtaac attttaggtc acaaattgga atacaactat
     2281 aactctcaca atgtttacat cactgctgac aaacaaaaga atggtatcaa agctaacttc
     2341 aaaattagac acaacattga agatggtggt gttcaattag ctgaccatta tcaacaaaat
     2401 actccaattg gtgatggtcc agtcttgtta ccagacaacc attacttatc ctatcaatct
     2461 gccttattca aagatccaaa cgaaaagaga gaccacatgg tcttgttaga atttttgact
     2521 gctgctggta ttaccgaggg tatgaatgaa ttgtacaaat agtaagaatt ctgcagatat
     2581 ccatcacact ggcggccgct cgagcatgca tctagagggc cctattctat agtgtcacct
     2641 aaatgctaga gctcgctgat cagcctcgac tgtgccttct agttgccagc catctgttgt
     2701 ttgcccctcc cccgtgcctt ccttgaccct ggaaggtgcc actcccactg tcctttccta
     2761 ataaaatgag gaaattgcat cgcattgtct gagtaggtgt cattctattc tggggggtgg
     2821 ggtggggcag gacagcaagg gggaggattg ggaagacaat agcaggcatg ctggggatgc
     2881 ggtgggctct atggcttctg aggcggaaag aaccagctgg ggctctaggg ggtatccccn
     2941 nnnnnnnnnn nnnnnnnnnn nnnnnnnnnn nnnnnnnnnn nnnnnnnnnn nnnnnnnnnn
     3001 nnnnnnnnnn nnnnnnnnnn nnnnnnnnnn nnnnnnnnnn nnnnnnnnnn nnnnnnnnnn
     3061 nnncnnnnnn nnnnnnnnnn nnnnnnnnnn nnnnnnnnnn nnnnnnnnnn nnnnnnnnnn
     3121 nnnnnnnnnn nnnnnnnnnn nnnnnnnnnn nnnnnannnn nnnnnnnnnn nnnnnnnnnn
     3181 nnnnnnnnnn nnnnnnnnnn nnnnnccttt gacgttggag tccacgttct ttaatagtgg
     3241 actcttgttc caaactggaa caacactcaa ccctatctcg gtctattctt ttgatttata
     3301 agggattttg ccgatttcgg cctattggtt aaaaaatgag ctgatttaac aaaaatttaa
     3361 cgcgaattaa ttctgtggaa tgtgtgtcag ttagggtgtg gaaagtcccc aggctcccca
     3421 gcaggcagaa gtatgcaaag catgcatctc aattagtcag caaccaggtg tggaaagtcc
     3481 ccaggctccc cagcaggcag aagtatgcaa agcatgcatc tcaattagtc agcaaccata
     3541 gtcccgcccc taactccgcc catcccgccc ctaactccgc ccagttccgc ccattctccg
     3601 ccccatggct gactaatttt ttttatttat gcagaggccg aggccgcctc tgcctctgag
     3661 ctattccaga agtagtgagg aggctttttt ggaggcctag gcttttgcaa aaagctcccg
     3721 ggagcttgta tatccatttt cggatctgat caagagacag gatgaggatc gtttcgcatg
     3781 attgaacaag atggattgca cgcaggttct ccggccgctt gggtggagag gctattcggc
     3841 tatgactggg cacaacagac aatcggctgc tctgatgccg ccgtgttccg gctgtcagcg
     3901 caggggcgcc cggttctttt tgtcaagacc gacctgtccg gtgccctgaa tgaactgcag
     3961 gacgaggcag cgcggctatc gtggctggcc acgacgggcg ttccttgcgc agctgtgctc
     4021 gacgttgtca ctgaagcggg aagggactgg ctgctattgg gcgaagtgcc ggggcaggat
     4081 ctcctgtcat ctcaccttgc tcctgccgag aaagtatcca tcatggctga tgcaatgcgg
     4141 cggctgcata cgcttgatcc ggctacctgc ccattcgacc accaagcgaa acatcgcatc
     4201 gagcgagcac gtactcggat ggaagccggt cttgtcgatc aggatgatct ggacgaagag
     4261 catcaggggc tcgcgccagc cgaactgttc gccaggctca aggcgcgcat gcccgacggc
     4321 gaggatctcg tcgtgaccca tggcgatgcc tgcttgccga atatcatggt ggaaaatggc
     4381 cgcttttctg gattcatcga ctgtggccgg ctgggtgtgg cggaccgcta tcaggacata
     4441 gcgttggcta cccgtgatat tgctgaagag cttggcggcg aatgggctga ccgcttcctc
     4501 gtgctttacg gtatcgccgc tcccgattcg cagcgcatcg ccttctatcg ccttcttgac
     4561 gagttcttct gagcgggact ctggggttcg aaatgaccga ccaagcgacg cccaacctgc
     4621 catcacgaga tttcgattcc accgccgcct tctatgaaag gttgggcttc ggaatcgttt
     4681 tccgggacgc cggctggatg atcctccagc gcggggatct catgctggag ttcttcgccc
     4741 accccaactt gtttattgca gcttataatg gttacaaata aagcaatagc atcacaaatt
     4801 tcacaaataa agcatttttt tcactgcatt ctagttgtgg tttgtccaaa ctcatcaatg
     4861 tatcttatca tgtctgtata ccgtcgacct ctagctagag cttggcgtaa tcatggtcat
     4921 agctgtttcc tgtgtgaaat tgttatccgc tcacaattcc acacaacata cgagccggaa
     4981 gcataaagtg taaagcctgg ggtgcctaat gagtgagcta actcacatta attgcgttgc
     5041 gctcactgcc cgctttccag tcgggaaacc tgtcgtgcca gctgcattaa tgaatcggcc
     5101 aacgcgcggg gagaggcggt ttgcgtattg ggcgctcttc cgcttcctcg ctcactgact
     5161 cgctgcgctc ggtcgttcgg ctgcggcgag cggtatcagc tcactcaaag gcggtaatac
     5221 ggttatccac agaatcaggg gataacgcag gaaagaacat gtgagcaaaa ggccagcaaa
     5281 aggccaggaa ccgtaaaaag gccgcgttgc tggcgttttt ccataggctc cgcccccctg
     5341 acgagcatca caaaaatcga cgctcaagtc agaggtggcg aaacccgaca ggactataaa
     5401 gataccaggc gtttccccct ggaagctccc tcgtgcgctc tcctgttccg accctgccgc
     5461 ttaccggata cctgtccgcc tttctccctt cgggaagcgt ggcgctttct catagctcac
     5521 gctgtaggta tctcagttcg gtgtaggtcg ttcgctccaa gctgggctgt gtgcacgaac
     5581 cccccgttca gcccgaccgc tgcgccttat ccggtaacta tcgtcttgag tccaacccgg
     5641 taagacacga cttatcgcca ctggcagcag ccactggtaa caggattagc agagcgaggt
     5701 atgtaggcgg tgctacagag ttcttgaagt ggtggcctaa ctacggctac actagaagaa
     5761 cagtatttgg tatctgcgct ctgctgaagc cagttacctt cggaaaaaga gttggtagct
     5821 cttgatccgg caaacaaacc accgctggta gcggtggttt ttttgtttgc aagcagcaga
     5881 ttacgcgcag aaaaaaagga tctcaagaag atcctttgat cttttctacg gggtctgacg
     5941 ctcagtggaa cgaaaactca cgttaaggga ttttggtcat gagattatca aaaaggatct
     6001 tcacctagat ccttttaaat taaaaatgaa gttttaaatc aatctaaagt atatatgagt
     6061 aaacttggtc tgacagttac caatgcttaa tcagtgaggc acctatctca gcgatctgtc
     6121 tatttcgttc atccatagtt gcctgactcc ccgtcgtgta gataactacg atacgggagg
     6181 gcttaccatc tggccccagt gctgcaatga taccgcgaga cccacgctca ccggctccag
     6241 atttatcagc aataaaccag ccagccggaa gggccgagcg cagaagtggt cctgcaactt
     6301 tatccgcctc catccagtct attaattgtt gccgggaagc tagagtaagt agttcgccag
     6361 ttaatagttt gcgcaacgtt gttgccattg ctacaggcat cgtggtgtca cgctcgtcgt
     6421 ttggtatggc ttcattcagc tccggttccc aacgatcaag gcgagttaca tgatccccca
     6481 tgttgtgcaa aaaagcggtt agctccttcg gtcctccgat cgttgtcaga agtaagttgg
     6541 ccgcagtgtt atcactcatg gttatggcag cactgcataa ttctcttact gtcatgccat
     6601 ccgtaagatg cttttctgtg actggtgagt actcaaccaa gtcattctga gaatagtgta
     6661 tgcggcgacc gagttgctct tgcccggcgt caatacggga taataccgcg ccacatagca
     6721 gaactttaaa agtgctcatc attggaaaac gttcttcggg gcgaaaactc tcaaggatct
     6781 taccgctgtt gagatccagt tcgatgtaac ccactcgtgc acccaactga tcttcagcat
     6841 cttttacttt caccagcgtt tctgggtgag caaaaacagg aaggcaaaat gccgcaaaaa
     6901 agggaataag ggcgacacgg aaatgttgaa tactcatact cttccttttt caatattatt
     6961 gaagcattta tcagggttat tgtctcatga gcggatacat atttgaatgt atttagaaaa
     7021 ataaacaaat aggggttccg cgcacatttc cccgaaaagt gccacctgac gtcgacggat
     7081 cgggagatct cccgatcccc tatggtgcac tctcagtaca atctgctctg atgccgcata
     7141 gttaagccag tatctgctcc ctgcttgtgt gttggaggtc gctgagtagt gcgcgagcaa
     7201 aatttaagct acaacaaggc aaggcttgac cgacaattgc atgaagaatc tgcttagggt
     7261 taggcgtttt gcgctgcttc gcgatgtacg ggccagatat acgcgtt
//
